Addgene plasmid #108834: pBW1049_pCAG-PV1-NTD-ENTRY-L1-FKBP-NLS-BGHpA
Purpose: (Empty Backbone) Insert protein fragment into MluI/BspEI to fuse to FKBP/NLS tags on C-terminus
Depositing lab: Wilson Wong. Depositing organization: Boston University Main Campus. Publication: High-performance chemical- and light-inducible recombinases in mammalian cells and mice. Weinberg BH, Cho JH, Agarwal Y, Pham NTH, Caraballo LD, Walkosz M, Ortega C, Trexler M, Tague N, Law B, Benman WKJ, Letendre J, Beal J, Wong WW. Nat Commun. 2019 Oct 24;10(1):4845. doi: 10.1038/s41467-019-12800-7. PubMed 31649244.
Backbone
  Vector backbone: pCAGGS
  Vector type: Mammalian Expression, Synthetic Biology
  Tag / fusion protein: FKBP,NLS (C terminal on backbone)
Growth in bacteria
  Bacterial resistance: Ampicillin, 100 μg/mL
  Growth temperature: 37°C
  Growth strain: NEB Stable
  Copy number: High Copy
Gene/Insert
  Gene/Insert name: None
  Tag / fusion protein: FKBP,NLS (C terminal on backbone)
Terms and licenses: Academic/Nonprofit Terms; Industry Terms: Not Available to Industry
Depositor comments: Please visit https://www.biorxiv.org/content/10.1101/747121v1 for bioRxiv preprint.
How to cite: pBW1049_pCAG-PV1-NTD-ENTRY-L1-FKBP-NLS-BGHpA was a gift from Wilson Wong (Addgene plasmid # 108834 ; http://n2t.net/addgene:108834 ; RRID:Addgene_108834)
