[The description below was written by a language model from this plasmid's Addgene catalogue record and pLannotate feature annotations shown in this document.]
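Description:
pBW1049_pCAG-PV1-NTD-ENTRY-L1-FKBP-NLS-BGHpA is an empty entry vector for mammalian expression, built on the pCAGGS backbone and about 5.6 kb in size. It carries no insert. Instead, a protein fragment is cloned into an MluI/BspEI entry site so that it becomes fused at its C-terminus to FKBP and a nuclear localisation signal supplied by the backbone. The plasmid replicates in E. coli from a high-copy ColE1/pUC-type origin and is selected with ampicillin through the β-lactamase gene and its native promoter.

Expression is driven by the CAG promoter, annotated here as the CMV immediate-early enhancer, the chicken β-actin promoter and a chimeric chicken β-actin/rabbit β-globin intron. Downstream lies the FKBP coding region, followed by a bovine growth hormone polyadenylation signal. The automated annotation labels the FKBP region as DmrB, the F36V variant of FKBP12, whereas the catalogue entry says only FKBP, so the exact variant should be checked against the sequence. The NLS and the L1 element in the name (presumably a linker) are not annotated separately. The remaining features are backbone remnants: a β-globin fragment with the rabbit β-globin poly(A) signal, an SV40 origin and poly(A) signal, partial SV40 promoter pieces, and lac promoter/operator and lacI fragments.

FKBP is a standard chemically induced dimerisation domain. The "NTD" in the name and the associated work on chemical- and light-inducible recombinases suggest the vector is meant for N-terminal halves of split recombinases that reassemble on ligand addition, although the record does not state the partner domain or the inducer.
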