Features (pLannotate 1.2.2; 19 found; start..end, strand, type, name):
     46..62      -  protein_bind   lac operator: The lac repressor binds to the lac operator to inhibit transcription in E. coli. This inhibition can be relieved by adding lactose or isopropyl-β-D-thiogalactopyranoside (IPTG). lac repressor encoded by lacI
     70..100     -  promoter       lac promoter: promoter for the E. coli lac operon
    115..136     -  protein_bind   CAP binding site: CAP binding activates transcription in the presence of cAMP. E. coli catabolite activator protein
    149..188     -  CDS            lacI (fragment): lac repressor; lacI; The lac repressor binds to the lac operator to inhibit transcription in E. coli. This inhibition can be relieved by adding lactose or isopropyl-β-D-thiogalactopyranoside (IPTG).
    195..217     +  promoter       SV40 promoter (fragment): SV40 enhancer and early promoter
    221..355     +  rep_origin     SV40 ori: SV40 origin of replication
    375..509     +  polyA_signal   SV40 poly(A) signal: SV40 polyadenylation signal
    511..565     -  CDS            lacI (fragment): lac repressor; lacI; The lac repressor binds to the lac operator to inhibit transcription in E. coli. This inhibition can be relieved by adding lactose or isopropyl-β-D-thiogalactopyranoside (IPTG).
    748..1336    -  rep_origin     ori: high-copy-number ColE1/pMB1/pBR322/pUC origin of replication
   1507..2367    -  CDS            AmpR: β-lactamase; bla; confers resistance to ampicillin, carbenicillin, and related antibiotics
   2368..2472    -  promoter       AmpR promoter: bla
   2503..2882    +  enhancer       CMV enhancer: human cytomegalovirus immediate early enhancer
   2884..3159    +  promoter       chicken β-actin promoter: No description available
   3160..4175    +  intron         chimeric intron: chimera between introns from chicken β-actin and rabbit β-globin
   4357..4677    +  CDS            DmrB: F36V mutant of FK506-binding protein FKBP12 binds synthetic ligands that do not bind wild-type FKBP
   4708..4932    +  polyA_signal   bGH poly(A) signal: bovine growth hormone polyadenylation signal
   4936..4957    +  promoter       SV40 promoter (fragment): SV40 enhancer and early promoter
   5095..5166    +  CDS            HBB (fragment): HBB_PONPY - Experimental evidence at transcript level: Swiss-Prot protein existence level 2. Involved in oxygen transport from the lung to the various peripheral tissues. From Pongo pygmaeus (Bornean orangutan).
   5237..5292    +  polyA_signal   β-globin poly(A) signal: rabbit β-globin polyadenylation signal (Gil and Proudfoot, 1987)
>Addgene plasmid #108834 | pBW1049_pCAG-PV1-NTD-ENTRY-L1-FKBP-NLS-BGHpA | depositor full sequence | sequence record 205115 | Full Sequence
CCCAAGCTTGGCGTAATCATGGTCATAGCTGTTTCCTGTGTGAAATTGTTATCCGCTCACAATTCCACAC
AACATACGAGCCGGAAGCATAAAGTGTAAAGCCTGGGGTGCCTAATGAGTGAGCTAACTCACATTAATTG
CGTTGCGCTCACTGCCCGCTTTCCAGTCGGGAAACCTGTCGTGCCAGCGGATCCGCATCTCAATTAGTCA
GCAACCATAGTCCCGCCCCTAACTCCGCCCAGTTCCGCCCATTCTCCGCCCCATGGCTGACTAATTTTTT
TTATTTATGCAGAGGCCGAGGCCGCCTCGGCCTCTGAGCTATTCCAGAAGTAGTGAGGAGGCTTTTTTGG
AGGCCTAGGCTTTTGCAAAAAGCTAACTTGTTTATTGCAGCTTATAATGGTTACAAATAAAGCAATAGCA
TCACAAATTTCACAAATAAAGCATTTTTTTCACTGCATTCTAGTTGTGGTTTGTCCAAACTCATCAATGT
ATCTTATCATGTCTGGATCCGCTGCATTAATGAATCGGCCAACGCGCGGGGAGAGGCGGTTTGCGTATTG
GGCGCTCTTCCGCTTCCTCGCTCACTGACTCGCTGCGCTCGGTCGTTCGGCTGCGGCGAGCGGTATCAGC
TCACTCAAAGGCGGTAATACGGTTATCCACAGAATCAGGGGATAACGCAGGAAAGAACATGTGAGCAAAA
GGCCAGCAAAAGGCCAGGAACCGTAAAAAGGCCGCGTTGCTGGCGTTTTTCCATAGGCTCCGCCCCCCTG
ACGAGCATCACAAAAATCGACGCTCAAGTCAGAGGTGGCGAAACCCGACAGGACTATAAAGATACCAGGC
GTTTCCCCCTGGAAGCTCCCTCGTGCGCTCTCCTGTTCCGACCCTGCCGCTTACCGGATACCTGTCCGCC
TTTCTCCCTTCGGGAAGCGTGGCGCTTTCTCATAGCTCACGCTGTAGGTATCTCAGTTCGGTGTAGGTCG
TTCGCTCCAAGCTGGGCTGTGTGCACGAACCCCCCGTTCAGCCCGACCGCTGCGCCTTATCCGGTAACTA
TCGTCTTGAGTCCAACCCGGTAAGACACGACTTATCGCCACTGGCAGCAGCCACTGGTAACAGGATTAGC
AGAGCGAGGTATGTAGGCGGTGCTACAGAGTTCTTGAAGTGGTGGCCTAACTACGGCTACACTAGAAGAA
CAGTATTTGGTATCTGCGCTCTGCTGAAGCCAGTTACCTTCGGAAAAAGAGTTGGTAGCTCTTGATCCGG
CAAACAAACCACCGCTGGTAGCGGTGGTTTTTTTGTTTGCAAGCAGCAGATTACGCGCAGAAAAAAAGGA
TCTCAAGAAGATCCTTTGATCTTTTCTACGGGGTCTGACGCTCAGTGGAACGAAAACTCACGTTAAGGGA
TTTTGGTCATGAGATTATCAAAAAGGATCTTCACCTAGATCCTTTTAAATTAAAAATGAAGTTTTAAATC
AATCTAAAGTATATATGAGTAAACTTGGTCTGACAGTTACCAATGCTTAATCAGTGAGGCACCTATCTCA
GCGATCTGTCTATTTCGTTCATCCATAGTTGCCTGACTCCCCGTCGTGTAGATAACTACGATACGGGAGG
GCTTACCATCTGGCCCCAGTGCTGCAATGATACCGCGAGACCCACGCTCACCGGCTCCAGATTTATCAGC
AATAAACCAGCCAGCCGGAAGGGCCGAGCGCAGAAGTGGTCCTGCAACTTTATCCGCCTCCATCCAGTCT
ATTAATTGTTGCCGGGAAGCTAGAGTAAGTAGTTCGCCAGTTAATAGTTTGCGCAACGTTGTTGCCATTG
CTACAGGCATCGTGGTGTCACGCTCGTCGTTTGGTATGGCTTCATTCAGCTCCGGTTCCCAACGATCAAG
GCGAGTTACATGATCCCCCATGTTGTGCAAAAAAGCGGTTAGCTCCTTCGGTCCTCCGATCGTTGTCAGA
AGTAAGTTGGCCGCAGTGTTATCACTCATGGTTATGGCAGCACTGCATAATTCTCTTACTGTCATGCCAT
CCGTAAGATGCTTTTCTGTGACTGGTGAGTACTCAACCAAGTCATTCTGAGAATAGTGTATGCGGCGACC
GAGTTGCTCTTGCCCGGCGTCAATACGGGATAATACCGCGCCACATAGCAGAACTTTAAAAGTGCTCATC
ATTGGAAAACGTTCTTCGGGGCGAAAACTCTCAAGGATCTTACCGCTGTTGAGATCCAGTTCGATGTAAC
CCACTCGTGCACCCAACTGATCTTCAGCATCTTTTACTTTCACCAGCGTTTCTGGGTGAGCAAAAACAGG
AAGGCAAAATGCCGCAAAAAAGGGAATAAGGGCGACACGGAAATGTTGAATACTCATACTCTTCCTTTTT
CAATATTATTGAAGCATTTATCAGGGTTATTGTCTCATGAGCGGATACATATTTGAATGTATTTAGAAAA
ATAAACAAATAGGGGTTCCGCGCACATTTCCCCGAAAAGTGCCACCTGGGTCGACATTGATTATTGACTA
GTTATTAATAGTAATCAATTACGGGGTCATTAGTTCATAGCCCATATATGGAGTTCCGCGTTACATAACT
TACGGTAAATGGCCCGCCTGGCTGACCGCCCAACGACCCCCGCCCATTGACGTCAATAATGACGTATGTT
CCCATAGTAACGCCAATAGGGACTTTCCATTGACGTCAATGGGTGGAGTATTTACGGTAAACTGCCCACT
TGGCAGTACATCAAGTGTATCATATGCCAAGTACGCCCCCTATTGACGTCAATGACGGTAAATGGCCCGC
CTGGCATTATGCCCAGTACATGACCTTATGGGACTTTCCTACTTGGCAGTACATCTACGTATTAGTCATC
GCTATTACCATGGTCGAGGTGAGCCCCACGTTCTGCTTCACTCTCCCCATCTCCCCCCCCTCCCCACCCC
CAATTTTGTATTTATTTATTTTTTAATTATTTTGTGCAGCGATGGGGGCGGGGGGGGGGGGGGCGCGCGC
CAGGCGGGGCGGGGCGGGGCGAGGGGCGGGGCGGGGCGAGGCGGAAAGGTGCGGCGGCAGCCAATCAGAG
CGGCGCGCTCCGAAAGTTTCCTTTTATGGCGAGGCGGCGGCGGCGGCGGCCCTATAAAAAGCGAAGCGCG
CGGCGGGCGGGAGTCGCTGCGTTGCCTTCGCCCCGTGCCCCGCTCCGCGCCGCCTCGCGCCGCCCGCCCC
GGCTCTGACTGACCGCGTTACTCCCACAGGTGAGCGGGCGGGACGGCCCTTCTCCTCCGGGCTGTAATTA
GCGCTTGGTTTAATGACGGCTCGTTTCTTTTCTGTGGCTGCGTGAAAGCCTTAAAGGGCTCCGGGAGGGC
CCTTTGTGCGGGGGGGAGCGGCTCGGGGGGTGCGTGCGTGTGTGTGTGCGTGGGGAGCGCCGCGTGCGGC
TCCGCGCTGCCCGGCGGCTGTGAGCGCTGCGGGCGCGGCGCGGGGCTTTGTGCGCTCCGCAGTGTGCGCG
AGGGGAGCGCGGCCGGGGGCGGTGCCCCGCGGTGCGGGGGGGGCTGCGAGGGGAACAAAGGCTGCGTGCG
GGGTGTGTGCGTGGGGGGGTGAGCAGGGGGTGTGGGCGCGGCGGTCGGGCTGTAACCCCCCCCTGCACCC
CCCTCCCCGAGTTGCTGAGCACGGCCCGGCTTCGGGTGCGGGGCTCCGTACGGGGCGTGGCGCGGGGCTC
GCCGTGCCGGGCGGGGGGTGGCGGCAGGTGGGGGTGCCGGGCGGGGCGGGGCCGCCTCGGGCCGGGGAGG
GCTCGGGGGAGGGGCGCGGCGGCCCCCGGAGCGCCGGCGGCTGTCGAGGCGCGGCGAGCCGCAGCCATTG
CCTTTTATGGTAATCGTGCGAGAGGGCGCAGGGACTTCCTTTGTCCCAAATCTGTGCGGAGCCGAAATCT
GGGAGGCGCCGCCGCACCCCCTCTAGCGGGCGCGGGGCGAAGCGGTGCGGCGCCGGCAGGAAGGAAATGG
GCGGGGAGGGCCTTCGTGCGTCGCCGCGCCGCCGTCCCCTTCTCCCTCTCCAGCCTCGGGGCTGTCCGCG
GGGGGACGGCTGCCTTCGGGGGGGACGGGGCAGGGCGGGGTTCGGCTTCTGGCGTGTGACCGGCGGCTCT
AGAGCCTCTGCTAACCATGTTCATGCCTTCTTCTTTTTCCTACAGCTCCTGGGCAACGTGCTGGTTATTG
TGCTGTCTCATCATTTTGGCAAAGAATTGATTAATTCGAGCGAAGGCGCGCCCATTACTCGCATCCATTC
TCAGGCTGTCTCGTCTCGTCTCGCACGCGTAAGTCTACTCCGGAGGGTCTGGCTCCGGATCAAGTGGTGG
CAGCGGTACCTCTAGAGGAGTGCAGGTGGAAACCATCTCCCCAGGAGACGGGCGCACCTTCCCCAAGCGC
GGCCAGACCTGCGTGGTGCACTACACCGGGATGCTTGAAGATGGAAAGAAATTTGATTCCTCCCGGGACA
GAAACAAGCCCTTTAAGTTTATGCTAGGCAAGCAGGAGGTGATCCGAGGCTGGGAAGAAGGGGTTGCCCA
GATGAGTGTGGGTCAGAGAGCCAAACTGACTATATCTCCAGATTATGCCTATGGTGCCACTGGGCACCCA
GGCATCATCCCACCACATGCCACTCTCGTCTTCGATGTGGAGCTTCTAAAACTGGAACCCAAGAAAAAGC
GGAAGGTGTGAGAATTCCTGTGCCTTCTAGTTGCCAGCCATCTGTTGTTTGCCCCTCCCCCGTGCCTTCC
TTGACCCTGGAAGGTGCCACTCCCACTGTCCTTTCCTAATAAAATGAGGAAATTGCATCGCATTGTCTGA
GTAGGTGTCATTCTATTCTGGGGGGTGGGGTGGGGCAGGACAGCAAGGGGGAGGATTGGGAAGACAATAG
CAGGCATGCTGGGGATGCGGTGGGCTCTATGGCTTCTGAGGCGGAAAGAACCAGCTGGGGCTCTAGGGGG
TATCCCCACGCGCCCTGTAGCGTGTACCGCTGGGAGTTCGTAGACGGAAACAAACGCAGAATCCAAGCGC
GGCCGCCCAGGATACATAGATTACCACAACTCCGAGCCCTTCCACCGCTAGCGCACTCCTCAGGTGCAGG
CTGCCTATCAGAAGGTGGTGGCTGGTGTGGCCAATGCCCTGGCTCACAAATACCACTGAGATCTTTTTCC
CTCTGCCAAAAATTATGGGGACATCATGAAGCCCCTTGAGCATCTGACTTCTGGCTAATAAAGGAAATTT
ATTTTCATTGCAATAGTGTGTTGGAATTTTTTGTGTCTCTCACTCGGAAGGACATATGGGAGGGCAAATC
ATTTAAAACATCAGAATGAGTATTTGGTTTAGAGTTTGGCAACATATGCCCATATGCTGGCTGCCATGAA
CAAAGGTTGGCTATAAAGAGGTCATCAGTATATGAAACAGCCCCCTGCTGTCCATTCCTTATTCCATAGA
AAAGCCTTGACTTGAGGTTAGATTTTTTTTATATTTTGTTTTGTGTTATTTTTTTCTTTAACATCCCTAA
AATTTTCCTTACATGTTTTACTAGCCAGATTTTTCCTCCTCTCCTGACTACTCCCAGTCATAGCTGTCCC
TCTTCTCTTATGGAGATCCCTCGACCTGCAG
