>Addgene plasmid #108834 | pBW1049_pCAG-PV1-NTD-ENTRY-L1-FKBP-NLS-BGHpA | addgene partial sequence | sequence record 217862 | Addgene Partial NGS Result
TGCACCCCCCTCCCCGAGTTGCTGAGCACGGCCCGGCTTCGGGTGCGGGGCTCCGTACGGGGCGTGGCGC
GGGGCTCGCCGTGCCGGGCGGGGGGTGGCGGCAGGTGGGGGTGCCGGGCGGGGCGGGGCCGCCTCGGGCC
GGGGAGGGCTCGGGGGAGGGGCGCGGCGGCCCCCGGAGCGCCGGCGGCTGTCGAGGCGCGGCGAGCCGCA
GCCATTGCCTTTTATGGTAATCGTGCGAGAGGGCGCAGGGACTTCCTTTGTCCCAAATCTGTGCGGAGCC
GAAATCTGGGAGGCGCCGCCGCACCCCCTCTAGCGGGCGCGGGGCGAAGCGGTGCGGCGCCGGCAGGAAG
GAAATGGGCGGGGAGGGCCTTCGTGCGTCGCCGCGCCGCCGTCCCCTTCTCCCTCTCCAGCCTCGGGGCT
GTCCGCGGGGGGACGGCTGCCTTCGGGGGGGACGGGGCAGGGCGGGGTTCGGCTTCTGGCGTGTGACCGG
CGGCTCTAGAGCCTCTGCTAACCATGTTCATGCCTTCTTCTTTTTCCTACAGCTCCTGGGCAACGTGCTG
GTTATTGTGCTGTCTCATCATTTTGGCAAAGAATTGATTAATTCGAGCGAAGGCGCGCCCATTACTCGCA
TCCATTCTCAGGCTGTCTCGTCTCGTCTCGCACGCGTAAGTCTACTCCGGAGGGTCTGGCTCCGGATCAA
GTGGTGGCAGCGGTACCTCTAGAGGAGTGCAGGTGGAAACCATCTCCCCAGGAGACGGGCGCACCTTCCC
CAAGCGCGGCCAGACCTGCGTGGTGCACTACACCGGGATGCTTGAAGATGGAAAGAAATTTGATTCCTCC
CGGGACAGAAACAAGCCCTTTAAGTTTATGCTAGGCAAGCAGGAGGTGATCCGAGGCTGGGAAGAAGGGG
TTGCCCAGATGAGTGTGGGTCAGAGAGCCAAACTGACTATATCTCCAGATTATGCCTATGGTGCCACTGG
GCACCCAGGCATCATCCCACCACATGCCACTCTCGTCTTCGATGTGGAGCTTCTAAAACTGGAACCCAAG
AAAAAGCGGAAGGTGTGAGAATTCCTGTGCCTTCTAGTTGCCAGCCATCTGTTGTTTGCCCCTCCCCCGT
GCCTTCCTTGACCCTGGAAGGTGCCACTCCCACTGTCCTTTCCTAATAAAATGAGGAAATTGCATCGCAT
TGTCTGAGTAGGTGTCATTCTATTCTGGGGGGTGGGGTGGGGCAGGACAGCAAGGGGGAGGATTGGGAAG
ACAATAGCAGGCATGCTGGGGATGCGGTGGGCTCTATGGCTTCTGAGGCGGAAAGAACCAGCTGGGGCTC
TAGGGGGTATCCCCACGCGCCCTGTAGCGTGTACCGCTGGGAGTTCGTAGACGGAAACAAACGCAGAATC
CAAGCGCGGCCGCCCAGGATACATAGATTACCACAACTCCGAGCCCTTCCACCGCTAGCGCACTCCTCAG
GTGCAGGCTGCCTATCAGAAGGTGGTGGCTGGTGTGGCCAATGCCCTGGCTCACAAATACCACTGAGATC
TTTTTCCCTCTGCCAAAAATTATGGGGACATCATGAAGCCCCTTGAGCATCTGACTTCTGGCTAATAAAG
GAAATTTATTTTCATTGCAATAGTGTGTTGGAATTTTTTGTGTCTCTCACTCGGAAGGACATATGGGAGG
GCAAATCATTTAAAACATCAGAATGAGTATTTGGTTTAGAGTTTGGCAACATATGCCCATATGCTGGCTG
CCATGAACAAAGGTTGGCTATAAAGAGGTCATCAGTATATGAAACAGCCCCCTGCTGTCCATTCCTTATT
CCATAGAAAAGCCTTGACTTGAGGTTAGATTTTTTTTATATTTTGTTTTGTGTTATTTTTTTCTTTAACA
TCCCTAAAATTTTCCTTACATGTTTTACTAGCCAGATTTTTCCTCCTCTCCTGACTACTCCCAGTCATAG
CTGTCCCTCTTCTCTTATGGAGATCCCTCGACCTGCAGCCCAAGCTTGGCGTAATCATGGTCATAGCTGT
TTCCTGTGTGAAATTGTTATCCGCTCACAATTCCACACAACATACGAGCCGGAAGCATAAAGTGTAAAGC
CTGGGGTGCCTAATGAGTGAGCTAACTCACATTAATTGCGTTGCGCTCACTGCCCGCTTTCCAGTCGGGA
AACCTGTCGTGCCAGCGGATCCGCATCTCAATTAGTCAGCAACCATAGTCCCGCCCCTAACTCCGCCCAG
TTCCGCCCATTCTCCGCCCCATGGCTGACTAATTTTTTTTATTTATGCAGAGGCCGAGGCCGCCTCGGCC
TCTGAGCTATTCCAGAAGTAGTGAGGAGGCTTTTTTGGAGGCCTAGGCTTTTGCAAAAAGCTAACTTGTT
TATTGCAGCTTATAATGGTTACAAATAAAGCAATAGCATCACAAATTTCACAAATAAAGCATTTTTTTCA
CTGCATTCTAGTTGTGGTTTGTCCAAACTCATCAATGTATCTTATCATGTCTGGATCCGCTGCATTAATG
AATCGGCCAACGCGCGGGGAGAGGCGGTTTGCGTATTGGGCGCTCTTCCGCTTCCTCGCTCACTGACTCG
CTGCGCTCGGTCGTTCGGCTGCGGCGAGCGGTATCAGCTCACTCAAAGGCGGTAATACGGTTATCCACAG
AATCAGGGGATAACGCAGGAAAGAACATGTGAGCAAAAGGCCAGCAAAAGGCCAGGAACCGTAAAAAGGC
CGCGTTGCTGGCGTTTTTCCATAGGCTCCGCCCCCCTGACGAGCATCACAAAAATCGACGCTCAAGTCAG
AGGTGGCGAAACCCGACAGGACTATAAAGATACCAGGCGTTTCCCCCTGGAAGCTCCCTCGTGCGCTCTC
CTGTTCCGACCCTGCCGCTTACCGGATACCTGTCCGCCTTTCTCCCTTCGGGAAGCGTGGCGCTTTCTCA
TAGCTCACGCTGTAGGTATCTCAGTTCGGTGTAGGTCGTTCGCTCCAAGCTGGGCTGTGTGCACGAACCC
CCCGTTCAGCCCGACCGCTGCGCCTTATCCGGTAACTATCGTCTTGAGTCCAACCCGGTAAGACACGACT
TATCGCCACTGGCAGCAGCCACTGGTAACAGGATTAGCAGAGCGAGGTATGTAGGCGGTGCTACAGAGTT
CTTGAAGTGGTGGCCTAACTACGGCTACACTAGAAGAACAGTATTTGGTATCTGCGCTCTGCTGAAGCCA
GTTACCTTCGGAAAAAGAGTTGGTAGCTCTTGATCCGGCAAACAAACCACCGCTGGTAGCGGTGGTTTTT
TTGTTTGCAAGCAGCAGATTACGCGCAGAAAAAAAGGATCTCAAGAAGATCCTTTGATCTTTTCTACGGG
GTCTGACGCTCAGTGGAACGAAAACTCACGTTAAGGGATTTTGGTCATGAGATTATCAAAAAGGATCTTC
ACCTAGATCCTTTTAAATTAAAAATGAAGTTTTAAATCAATCTAAAGTATATATGAGTAAACTTGGTCTG
ACAGTTACCAATGCTTAATCAGTGAGGCACCTATCTCAGCGATCTGTCTATTTCGTTCATCCATAGTTGC
CTGACTCCCCGTCGTGTAGATAACTACGATACGGGAGGGCTTACCATCTGGCCCCAGTGCTGCAATGATA
CCGCGAGACCCACGCTCACCGGCTCCAGATTTATCAGCAATAAACCAGCCAGCCGGAAGGGCCGAGCGCA
GAAGTGGTCCTGCAACTTTATCCGCCTCCATCCAGTCTATTAATTGTTGCCGGGAAGCTAGAGTAAGTAG
TTCGCCAGTTAATAGTTTGCGCAACGTTGTTGCCATTGCTACAGGCATCGTGGTGTCACGCTCGTCGTTT
GGTATGGCTTCATTCAGCTCCGGTTCCCAACGATCAAGGCGAGTTACATGATCCCCCATGTTGTGCAAAA
AAGCGGTTAGCTCCTTCGGTCCTCCGATCGTTGTCAGAAGTAAGTTGGCCGCAGTGTTATCACTCATGGT
TATGGCAGCACTGCATAATTCTCTTACTGTCATGCCATCCGTAAGATGCTTTTCTGTGACTGGTGAGTAC
TCAACCAAGTCATTCTGAGAATAGTGTATGCGGCGACCGAGTTGCTCTTGCCCGGCGTCAATACGGGATA
ATACCGCGCCACATAGCAGAACTTTAAAAGTGCTCATCATTGGAAAACGTTCTTCGGGGCGAAAACTCTC
AAGGATCTTACCGCTGTTGAGATCCAGTTCGATGTAACCCACTCGTGCACCCAACTGATCTTCAGCATCT
TTTACTTTCACCAGCGTTTCTGGGTGAGCAAAAACAGGAAGGCAAAATGCCGCAAAAAAGGGAATAAGGG
CGACACGGAAATGTTGAATACTCATACTCTTCCTTTTTCAATATTATTGAAGCATTTATCAGGGTTATTG
TCTCATGAGCGGATACATATTTGAATGTATTTAGAAAAATAAACAAATAGGGGTTCCGCGCACATTTCCC
CGAAAAGTGCCACCTGGGTCGACATTGATTATTGACTAGTTATTAATAGTAATCAATTACGGGGTCATTA
GTTCATAGCCCATATATGGAGTTCCGCGTTACATAACTTACGGTAAATGGCCCGCCTGGCTGACCGCCCA
ACGACCCCCGCCCATTGACGTCAATAATGACGTATGTTCCCATAGTAACGCCAATAGGGACTTTCCATTG
ACGTCAATGGGTGGAGTATTTACGGTAAACTGCCCACTTGGCAGTACATCAAGTGTATCATATGCCAAGT
ACGCCCCCTATTGACGTCAATGACGGTAAATGGCCCGCCTGGCATTATGCCCAGTACATGACCTTATGGG
ACTTTCCTACTTGGCAGTACATCTACGTATTAGTCATCGCTATTACCATGGTCGAGGTGAGCCCCACGTT
CTGCTTCACTCTCCCCATCTCCCCCCCCTCCCCACCCCCAATTTTGTATTTATTTATTTTTTAATTATTT
TGTGCAGCGATGGGGGCGGGGGG
